Addgene plasmid #147684: pnYC-NpM-HsPAN3_245-687-M546F_U
Purpose: Bacterial Expression of HsPAN3_245-687-M546F
Depositing lab: Elisa Izaurralde. Depositing organization: Max Planck Institute for Developmental Biology. Publication: Structure of the PAN3 pseudokinase reveals the basis for interactions with the PAN2 deadenylase and the GW182 proteins. Christie M, Boland A, Huntzinger E, Weichenrieder O, Izaurralde E. Mol Cell. 2013 Aug 8;51(3):360-73. doi: 10.1016/j.molcel.2013.07.011. PubMed 23932717.
Backbone
  Vector backbone: Unknown
  Vector type: Bacterial Expression
Growth in bacteria
  Bacterial resistance: Chloramphenicol, 25 μg/mL
  Growth temperature: 37°C
  Growth strain: DH5alpha
  Copy number: Low Copy
Gene/Insert
  Gene/Insert name: HsPAN3_245-687-M546F
  Species: H. sapiens (human)
  Entrez Gene: PAN3 (a.k.a. RP11-179F17.3)
  Cloning method: Unknown
Terms and licenses: Academic/Nonprofit Terms; Industry Terms: Not Available to Industry
Depositor comments: ORF exrtacted from NCBI:BC128180.1 Plasmids from this collection were made available to the research community and donated after the lab closed. Please note that the sequence provided by the depositing laboratory may be theoretical/predicted or based on Sanger sequencing results. There may be discrepancies between sequencing results obtained by Addgene and the depositor sequence. If an Addgene verified sequence is not available, please contact before placing your order to request that our lab fully sequence the plasmid.
How to cite: pnYC-NpM-HsPAN3_245-687-M546F_U was a gift from Elisa Izaurralde (Addgene plasmid # 147684 ; http://n2t.net/addgene:147684 ; RRID:Addgene_147684)
