[The description below was written by a language model from this plasmid's Addgene catalogue record and pLannotate feature annotations shown in this document.]
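Description:
pnYC-NpM-HsPAN3_245-687-M546F_U is a 6.8 kb bacterial expression plasmid for producing a fragment of human PAN3 (residues 245–687, carrying an M546F substitution) in E. coli. The catalogue entry lists the backbone as unknown, but the annotated features point to a pACYC184-like scaffold. It has a p15A origin of replication, a chloramphenicol acetyltransferase gene with its own cat promoter for selection, and disrupted remnants of the tetracycline resistance gene and tet promoter flanking the expression cassette. The p15A origin fits the recorded low copy number and is compatible with ColE1-type plasmids, so the construct could be used for co-expression with a second vector, although the record does not state this use.

The expression cassette is a standard T7 system: a T7 promoter followed by a lac operator for IPTG-inducible control, the phage T7 gene 10 ribosome binding site, and a T7 terminator. The open reading frame begins with a cytosolic maltose-binding protein (MBP, lacking a signal sequence), placed as an N-terminal solubility and affinity tag. It is followed after a short linker region by the PAN3 coding segment. The annotation tool matched this segment to the mouse orthologue, but the record says the ORF came from a human cDNA. A short match to a T7 gene 10-derived sequence lies just upstream of the terminator.

PAN3 is the regulatory subunit of the PAN2–PAN3 poly(A)-nuclease deadenylation complex. The construct comes from a structural study of the PAN3 pseudokinase and its interactions with PAN2 and GW182 proteins. The M546F mutant was presumably made to test one of those structural features or interactions, though the record does not say what the mutation is meant to disrupt.
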