Features (pLannotate 1.2.2; 18 found; start..end, strand, type, name):
    739..834     -  CDS            resD (fragment): REDF_ECOLI - Also known as D. Protein inferred from homology: Swiss-Prot protein existence level 3. Acts as a repressor of transcription and as a site-specific resolvase that cleaves at the RfsF site. From Escherichia coli (strain K12).
    824..881     +  CDS            TcR (fragment): tetracycline efflux protein; tet; confers resistance to tetracycline
    878..971     -  CDS            TcR (fragment): tetracycline efflux protein; tet; confers resistance to tetracycline
   1475..2375    -  CDS            TcR (fragment): tetracycline efflux protein; tet; confers resistance to tetracycline
   2402..2420    +  promoter       T7 promoter: promoter for bacteriophage T7 RNA polymerase
   2421..2445    +  protein_bind   lac operator: The lac repressor binds to the lac operator to inhibit transcription in E. coli. This inhibition can be relieved by adding lactose or isopropyl-β-D-thiogalactopyranoside (IPTG). lac repressor encoded by lacI
   2460..2482    +  RBS            RBS: efficient ribosome binding site from bacteriophage T7 gene 10 (Olins and Rangwala, 1989)
   2493..3589    +  CDS            MBP (fragment): maltose binding protein from E. coli; malE (mutated); This version of the gene does not encode a signal sequence, so MBP will remain in the cytosol.
   3641..4963    +  CDS            Pan3 (fragment): PAN3_MOUSE - Experimental evidence at protein level: Swiss-Prot protein existence level 1. Regulatory subunit of the poly(A)-nuclease (PAN) deadenylation complex, one of two cytoplasmic mRNA deadenylases involved in general and miRNA-mediated mRNA turnover. PAN specifically shortens poly(A) tails of RNA and the activity is stimulated by poly(A)-binding protein (PABP). PAN deadenylation is followed by rapid degradation of the shortened mRNA tails by the CCR4-NOT complex. Deadenylated mRNAs are then degraded by two alternative mechanisms, namely exosome-mediated 3'-5' exonucleolytic degradation,
   4986..5035    +  CDS            SET1 (fragment): solubility-enhancement tag derived from T7 phage gene 10B
   5043..5090    +  terminator     T7 terminator: transcription terminator for bacteriophage T7 RNA polymerase
   5113..5217    -  CDS            TcR (fragment): tetracycline efflux protein; tet; confers resistance to tetracycline
   5265..5293    -  promoter       tet promoter: E. coli promoter for tetracycline efflux protein gene
   5405..5950    +  rep_origin     p15A ori: Plasmids containing the medium-copy-number p15A origin of replication can be propagated in E. coli cells that contain a second plasmid with the ColE1 origin.
   6038..6093    +  rep_origin     RSF ori (fragment): Plasmids containing the RSF 1030 origin of replication can be propagated in E. coli cells that contain additional plasmids with compatible origins.
   6212..6355    -  mobile_element IS1 (fragment): prokaryotic transposable element IS1
   6476..6578    +  promoter       cat promoter: promoter of the E. coli cat gene encoding chloramphenicol acetyltransferase
   6579..441     +  CDS            CmR (across the origin): chloramphenicol acetyltransferase; cat; confers resistance to chloramphenicol
>Addgene plasmid #147684 | pnYC-NpM-HsPAN3_245-687-M546F_U | depositor full sequence | sequence record 290131 | Full Sequence
GGTATGGCAATGAAAGACGGTGAGCTGGTGATATGGGATAGTGTTCACCCTTGTTACACCGTTTTCCATG
AGCAAACTGAAACGTTTTCATCGCTCTGGAGTGAATACCACGACGATTTCCGGCAGTTTCTACACATATA
TTCGCAAGATGTGGCGTGTTACGGTGAAAACCTGGCCTATTTCCCTAAAGGGTTTATTGAGAATATGTTT
TTCGTCTCAGCCAATCCCTGGGTGAGTTTCACCAGTTTTGATTTAAACGTGGCCAATATGGACAACTTCT
TCGCCCCCGTTTTCACCATGGGCAAATATTATACGCAAGGCGACAAGGTGCTGATGCCGCTGGCGATTCA
GGTTCATCATGCCGTCTGTGATGGCTTCCATGTCGGCAGAATGCTTAATGAATTACAACAGTACTGCGAT
GAGTGGCAGGGCGGGGCGTAATTTTTTTAAGGCAGTTATTGGTGCCCTTAAACGCCTGGTGCTACGCCTG
AATAAGTGATAATAAGCGGATGAATGGCAGAAATTCGAAAGCAAATTCGACCCGGTCGTCGGTTCAGGGC
AGGGTCGTTAAATAGCCGCTTATGTCTATTGCTGGTTTACCGGTTTATTGACTACCGGAAGCAGTGTGAC
CGTGTGCTTCTCAAATGCCTGAGGCCAGTTTGCTCAGGCTCTCCCCGTGGAGGTAATAATTGACGATATG
ATCATTTATTCTGCCTCCCAGAGCCTGATAAAAACGGTTAGCGCTTCGTTAATACAGATGTAGGTGTTCC
ACAGGGTAGCCAGCAGCATCCTGCGATGCAGATCCGGAACATAATGGTGCAGGGCGCTTGTTTCGGCGTG
GGTATGGTGGCAGGCCCCGTGGCCGGGGGACTGTTGGGCGCTGCCGGCACCTGTCCTACGAGTTGCATGA
TAAAGAAGACAGTCATAAGTGCGGCGACGATAGTCATGCCCCGCGCCCACCGGAAGGAGCTACCGGACAG
CGGTGCGGACTGTTGTAACTCAGAATAAGAAATGAGGCCGCTCATGGCGTTGACTCTCAGTCATAGTATC
GTGGTATCACCGGTTGGTTCCACTCTCTGTTGCGGGCAACTTCAGCAGCACGTAGGGGACTTCCGCGTTT
CCAGACTTTACGAAACACGGAAACCGAAGACCATTCATGTTGTTGCTCAGGTCGCAGACGTTTTGCAGCA
GCAGTCGCTTCACGTTCGCTCGCGTATCGGTGATTCATTCTGCTAACCAGTAAGGCAACCCCGCCAGCCT
AGCCGGGTCCTCAACGACAGGAGCACGATCATGCGCACCCGTGGCCAGGACCCAACGCTGCCCGAGATGC
GCCGCGTGCGGCTGCTGGAGATGGCGGACGCGATGGATATGTTCTGCCAAGGGTTGGTTTGCGCATTCAC
AGTTCTCCGCAAGAATTGATTGGCTCCAATTCTTGGAGTGGTGAATCCGTTAGCGAGGTGCCGCCGGCTT
CCATTCAGGTCGAGGTGGCCCGGCTCCATGCACCGCGACGCAACGCGGGGAGGCAGACAAGGTATAGGGC
GGCGCCTACAATCCATGCCAACCCGTTCCATGTGCTCGCCGAGGCGGCATAAATCGCCGTGACGATCAGC
GGTCCAGTGATCGAAGTTAGGCTGGTAAGAGCCGCGAGCGATCCTTGAAGCTGTCCCTGATGGTCGTCAT
CTACCTGCCTGGACAGCATGGCCTGCAACGCGGGCATCCCGATGCCGCCGGAAGCGAGAAGAATCATAAT
GGGGAAGGCCATCCAGCCTCGCGTCGCGAACGCCAGCAAGACGTAGCCCAGCGCGTCGGCCGCCATGCCG
GCGATAATGGCCTGCTTCTCGCCGAAACGTTTGGTGGCGGGACCAGTGACGAAGGCTTGAGCGAGGGCGT
GCAAGATTCCGAATACCGCAAGCGACAGGCCGATCATCGTCGCGCTCCAGCGAAAGCGGTCCTCGCCGAA
AATGACCCAGAGCGCTGCCGGCACCTGTCCTACGAGTTGCATGATAAAGAAGACAGTCATAAGTGCGGCG
ACGATAGTCATGCCCCGCGCCCACCGGAAGGAGCTGACTGGGTTGAAGGCTCTCAAGGGCATCGGTCGAC
GCTCTCCCTTATGCGACTCCTGCATTAGGAAGCAGCCCAGTAGTAGGTTGAGGCCGTTGAGCACCGCCGC
CGCAAGGAATGGTGCATGCAAGGAGATGGCGCCCAACAGTCCCCCGGCCACGGGGCCTGCCACCATACCC
ACGCCGAAACAAGCGCTCATGAGCCCGAAGTGGCGAGCCCGATCTTCCCCATCGGTGATGTCGGCGATAT
AGGCGCCAGCAACCGCACCTGTGGCGCCGGTGATGCCGGCCACGATGCGTCCGGCGTAGAGGATCAGACT
AAGATCTCGATCCCGCGAAATTAATACGACTCACTATAGGGGAATTGTGAGCGGATAACAATTCCCCACT
AGTAATAATTTTGTTTAACTTTAAGAAGGAGATATACCATGGAAACTGAAGAAGGTAAACTGGTAATCTG
GATTAACGGCGATAAAGGCTATAACGGTCTCGCTGAAGTCGGTAAGAAATTCGAGAAAGATACCGGAATT
AAAGTCACCGTTGAGCATCCGGATAAACTGGAAGAGAAATTCCCACAGGTTGCGGCAACTGGCGATGGCC
CTGACATTATCTTCTGGGCACACGACCGCTTTGGTGGCTACGCTCAATCTGGCCTGTTGGCTGAAATCAC
CCCGGACAAAGCGTTCCAGGACAAGCTGTATCCGTTTACCTGGGATGCCGTACGTTACAACGGCAAGCTG
ATTGCTTACCCGATCGCTGTTGAAGCGTTATCGCTGATTTATAACAAAGACCTGCTGCCGAACCCGCCAA
AAACCTGGGAAGAGATCCCGGCGCTGGATAAAGAACTGAAAGCGAAAGGTAAGAGCGCCCTGATGTTCAA
CCTGCAAGAACCGTACTTCACCTGGCCGCTGATTGCTGCTGACGGGGGTTATGCGTTCAAGTATGAAAAC
GGCAAGTACGACATTAAAGACGTGGGCGTGGATAACGCTGGCGCGAAAGCGGGTCTGACCTTCCTGGTTG
ACCTGATTAAAAACAAACACATGAATGCAGACACCGATTACTCCATCGCAGAAGCTGCCTTTAATAAAGG
CGAAACAGCGATGACCATCAACGGCCCGTGGGCATGGTCCAACATCGACACCAGCAAAGTGAATTATGGT
GTAACGGTACTGCCGACCTTCAAGGGTCAACCATCCAAACCGTTCGTTGGCGTGCTGAGCGCAGGTATTA
ACGCCGCCAGTCCGAACAAAGAGCTGGCAAAAGAGTTCCTCGAAAACTATCTGCTGACTGATGAAGGTCT
GGAAGCGGTTAATAAAGACAAACCGCTGGGTGCCGTAGCGCTGAAGTCTTACGAGGAAGAGTTGGCGAAA
GATCCACGTATTGCCGCCACGATGGAAAACGCCCAGAAAGGTGAAATCATGCCGAACATCCCGCAGATGT
CCGCTTTCTGGTATGCCGTGCGTACTGCGGTGATCAACGCCGCCAGCGGTCGTCAGACTGTCGATGAAGC
CCTTAAAGACGCGCAGACTGGTACCGGCAGCGGCCTGGAAGTTCTGTTCCAGGGGCCCCATATGCTCGAG
ATGGCTGATGAACTCCGACAGGAGCTGATCAACAGACATTTAATAACAATGGCTCAAATTGATCAAGCAG
ATATGCCAGCAGTTCCTACAGAGGTTGACAGCTACCATAGCCTATTCCCTCTAGAACCACTGCCACCTCC
CAACCGGATACAGAAATCAAGTAATTTTGGATATATTACATCTTGCTACAAAGCTGTAAACAGCAAAGAT
GATCTGCCATATTGCCTTCGGAGGATACATGGTTTTCGTCTTGTTAACACAAAGTGCATGGTGTTGGTCG
ACATGTGGAAGAAAATTCAACACTCAAATATCGTAACTTTGCGTGAAGTATTTACCACTAAAGCATTTGC
TGAGCCCTCTCTTGTGTTTGCACATGATTTCCATGCTGGAGGAGAAACTATGATGAGCAGACACTTTAAT
GACCCTAATGCTGATGCCTACTTCACCAAGAGAAAGTGGGGTCAGCACGAGGGACCATTGCCCAGGCAGC
ATGCTGGATTATTGCCAGAATCTCTTATTTGGGCATATATTGTCCAACTAAGTTCTGCATTGCGTACCAT
TCATACAGCAGGTTTGGCATGTCGAGTTATGGATCCAACAAAGATTCTGATAACTGGCAAAACAAGGTTG
CGAGTAAATTGTGTTGGAGTTTTTGATGTTTTAACATTTGATAACAGTCAAAATAATAATCCATTGGCAT
TAATGGCCCAGTACCAGCAAGCAGATCTGATATCATTAGGAAAAGTTGTGTTGGCTTTGGCTTGCAACTC
TTTGGCAGGAATTCAGCGAGAGAATTTACAGAAAGCCATGGAACTGGTGACAATCAACTATTCCTCTGAC
CTGAAGAATCTGATTTTGTATTTGTTGACTGACCAAAACAGGATGCGAAGTGTAAATGACATCTTCCCCA
TGATTGGTGCTCGATTTTATACTCAATTGGATGCTGCTCAAATGAGAAATGATGTCATAGAGGAAGACCT
TGCAAAGGAGGTTCAAAATGGAAGACTGTTTAGGCTCCTAGCAAAATTGGGAACAATCAATGAGAGGCCG
GAGTTTCAGAAGGATCCCACTTGGTCAGAGACTGGAGACCGTTATCTGTTGAAACTCTTTAGGGATCATC
TTTTTCATCAGGTGACAGAAGCAGGTGCTCCCTGGATTGACCTCAGTCATATAATTTCTTGTCTTAACAA
GCTAGATGCTGGTGTGCCAGAAAAAATAAGCCTGATTTCCAGAGATGAGAAGAGTGTACTTGTGGTGACC
TACAGTGACTTAAAGCGCTGCTTTGAAAATACTTTTCAAGAACTGATTGCAGCTGCAAATGGTCAGTTGT
AGCCTAGGAGATCCGGCTGCTAACAAAGCCCGAAAGGAAGCTGAGTTGGCTGCTGCCACCGCTGAGCAAT
AACTAGCATAACCCCTTGGGGCCTCTAAACGGGTCTTGAGGGGTTTTTTGCTGAAAGGAGGAACTATATC
CGGATATCCCGCAAGAGGCCCGGCAGTACCGGCATAACCAAGCCTATGCCTACAGCATCCAGGGTGACGG
TGCCGAGGATGACGATGAGCGCATTGTTAGATTTCATACACGGTGCCTGACTGCGTTAGCAATTTAACTG
TGATAAACTACCGCATTAAAGCTTATCGATGATAAGCTGTCAAACATGAGAATTACAACTTATATCGTAT
GGGGCTGACTTCAGGTGCTACATTTGAAGAGATAAATTGCACTGAAATCAAGAAATATTTTATCTGATTA
ATAAGATGATCTTCTTGAGATCGTTTTGGTCTGCGCGTAATCTCTTGCTCTGAAAACGAAAAAACCGCCT
TGCAGGGCGGTTTTTCGAAGGTTCTCTGAGCTACCAACTCTTTGAACCGAGGTAACTGGCTTGGAGGAGC
GCAGTCACCAAAACTTGTCCTTTCAGTTTAGCCTTAACCGGCGCATGACTTCAAGACTAACTCCTCTAAA
TCAATTACCAGTGGCTGCTGCCAGTGGTGCTTTTGCATGTCTTTCCGGGTTGGACTCAAGACGATAGTTA
CCGGATAAGGCGCAGCGGTCGGACTGAACGGGGGGTTCGTGCATACAGTCCAGCTTGGAGCGAACTGCCT
ACCCGGAACTGAGTGTCAGGCGTGGAATGAGACAAACGCGGCCATAACAGCGGAATGACACCGGTAAACC
GAAAGGCAGGAACAGGAGAGCGCACGAGGGAGCCGCCAGGGGGAAACGCCTGGTATCTTTATAGTCCTGT
CGGGTTTCGCCACCACTGATTTGAGCGTCAGATTTCGTGATGCTTGTCAGGGGGGCGGAGCCTATGGAAA
AACGGCTTTGCCGCGGCCCTCTCACTTCCCTGTTAAGTATCTTCCTGGCATCTTCCAGGAAATCTCCGCC
CCGTTCGTAAGCCATTTCCGCTCGCCGCAGTCGAACGACCGAGCGTAGCGAGTCAGTGAGCGAGGAAGCG
GAATATATCCTGTATCACATATTCTGCTGACGCACCGGTGCAGCCTTTTTTCTCCTGCCACATGAAGCAC
TTCACTGACACCCTCATCAGTGCCAACATAGTAAGCCAGTATACACTCCCCTAGCGCTGATGTCCGGCGG
TGCTTTTGCCGTTACGCACCACCCCGTCAGTAGCTGAACAGGAGGGACAGCTGATAGAAACAGAAGCCAC
TGGAGCACCTCAAAAACACCATCATACACTAAATCAGTAAGTTGGCAGCATCACCCGACGCACTTTGCGC
CGAATAAATACCTGTGACGGAAGATCACTTCGCAGAATAAATAAATCCTGGTGTCCCTGTTGATACCGGG
AAGCCCTGGGCCAACTTTTGGCGAAAATGAGACGTTGATCGGCACGTAAGAGGTTCCAACTTTCACCATA
ATGAAATAAGATCACTACCGGGCGTATTTTTTGAGTTATCGAGATTTTCAGGAGCTAAGGAAGCTAAAAT
GGAGAAAAAAATCACTGGATATACCACCGTTGATATATCCCAATGGCATCGTAAAGAACATTTTGAGGCA
TTTCAGTCAGTTGCTCAATGTACCTATAACCAGACCGTTCAGCTGGATATTACGGCCTTTTTAAAGACCG
TAAAGAAAAATAAGCACAAGTTTTATCCGGCCTTTATTCACATTCTTGCCCGCCTGATGAATGCTCATCC
GGAATTC
